Addgene plasmid #146425: pAc5.1B-lambdaN-HA-DmAGO1-PAZ10-siRNAres_G
Purpose: Insect Expression of DmAGO1-PAZ10-siRNAres
Depositing lab: Elisa Izaurralde. Depositing organization: Max Planck Institute for Developmental Biology. Publication: A C-terminal silencing domain in GW182 is essential for miRNA function. Eulalio A, Helms S, Fritzsch C, Fauser M, Izaurralde E. RNA. 2009 Jun;15(6):1067-77. doi: 10.1261/rna.1605509. Epub 2009 Apr 21. PubMed 19383769.
Backbone
  Vector backbone: Unknown
  Vector type: Insect Expression
Growth in bacteria
  Bacterial resistance: Ampicillin, 100 μg/mL
  Growth temperature: 37°C
  Growth strain: DH5alpha
  Copy number: Low Copy
Gene/Insert
  Gene/Insert name: DmAGO1-PAZ10-siRNAres
  Species: D. melanogaster (fly)
  Mutation: variation with 2 non silent mutations V315A and H913R compared to the sequence given by NCBI:NM_166020.1
  Entrez Gene: AGO1 (a.k.a. Dmel_CG6671, AGO-1, Ago, Ago-1, Ago1, Agp1, CG6671, Dm Ago1, DmAgo1, Dmel\CG6671, MRE20, ago-1, ago1, ago1-1, anon-WO0257455.29, argonaute1, dAGO1, dAgo1, dmAgo1, l(2)04845, l(2)4845, l(2)k00208, l(2)k08121)
  Cloning method: Unknown
Terms and licenses: Academic/Nonprofit Terms; Industry Terms: Not Available to Industry
Depositor comments: Plasmids from this collection were made available to the research community and donated after the lab closed. Please note that the sequence provided by the depositing laboratory may be theoretical/predicted or based on Sanger sequencing results. There may be discrepancies between sequencing results obtained by Addgene and the depositor sequence. If an Addgene verified sequence is not available, please contact before placing your order to request that our lab fully sequence the plasmid.
How to cite: pAc5.1B-lambdaN-HA-DmAGO1-PAZ10-siRNAres_G was a gift from Elisa Izaurralde (Addgene plasmid # 146425 ; http://n2t.net/addgene:146425 ; RRID:Addgene_146425)
