[The description below was written by a language model from this plasmid's Addgene catalogue record and pLannotate feature annotations shown in this document.]
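Description:
pAc5.1B-lambdaN-HA-DmAGO1-PAZ10-siRNAres_G is an insect-cell expression plasmid of about 8.4 kb for producing a tagged mutant form of Drosophila melanogaster Argonaute 1 (AGO1). The catalogue lists the backbone as unknown, although the name and the annotated parts point to a pAc5.1-type vector. It is propagated in E. coli through a ColE1/pUC-type origin and selected with ampicillin via a β-lactamase gene under its own promoter. The record lists it as low copy even though the origin is annotated as a high-copy type. A tetracycline-resistance fragment is also detected, but it is only a partial remnant and should not be regarded as a functional marker.

Expression is driven by the constitutive Drosophila actin 5C promoter. Downstream lies a short fragment of the bacteriophage lambda N protein, followed by an HA epitope and then the AGO1 coding region. The annotation tool labelled this region by homology as rat Ago2, but the catalogue identifies it as fly AGO1. A vector-derived V5 tag sequence follows the insert, though the record does not show whether it is translated in frame, and an SV40 polyadenylation signal is annotated after it. The lambda N peptide binds BoxB RNA hairpins, so the fusion can be tethered to a BoxB-containing reporter mRNA, while HA allows detection or immunoprecipitation.

The name indicates a PAZ-domain mutant ("PAZ10") and an siRNA-resistant coding sequence, which would suit complementation after knockdown of endogenous AGO1, but the record does not define these changes. The insert also carries V315A and H913R relative to the NCBI reference. The associated study concerns GW182 and miRNA-mediated silencing.
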