Features (pLannotate 1.2.2; 11 found; start..end, strand, type, name):
     56..2568    +  promoter       Ac5 promoter: Drosophila melanogaster actin 5C promoter
   2589..2654    +  CDS            N (fragment): REGN_LAMBD - Experimental evidence at protein level: Swiss-Prot protein existence level 1. Plays a role as a transcriptional antitermination factor that allows the virus to initiate its lytic phase. Activates expression of the delayed viral early genes by modifying host RNA polymerase (RNAP) into a form that is resistant to termination signals. This antitermination function requires the host NusA protein which serves to stabilize the interaction between antitermination protein N and host RNA polymerase. From Escherichia phage lambda (Bacteriophage lambda).
   2685..2711    +  CDS            3xHA (fragment): three tandem HA epitope tags
   3060..5663    +  CDS            Ago2: AGO2_RAT - Also known as Eif2c2. Experimental evidence at protein level: Swiss-Prot protein existence level 1. Required for RNA-mediated gene silencing (RNAi) by the RNA- induced silencing complex (RISC). The 'minimal RISC' appears to include AGO2 bound to a short guide RNA such as a microRNA (miRNA) or short interfering RNA (siRNA). These guide RNAs direct RISC to complementary mRNAs that are targets for RISC-mediated gene silencing. The precise mechanism of gene silencing depends on the degree of complementarity between the miRNA or siRNA and its target. Binding of RISC to a perfectly comple
   5695..5736    +  CDS            V5 tag: epitope tag from simian virus 5
   5836..5970    -  polyA_signal   SV40 poly(A) signal: SV40 polyadenylation signal
   5993..6077    -  CDS            large T antigen (fragment): large T antigen from SV40 (simian virus 40)
   6078..6548    +  CDS            TcR (fragment): tetracycline efflux protein; tet; confers resistance to tetracycline
   6592..7180    -  rep_origin     ori: high-copy-number ColE1/pMB1/pBR322/pUC origin of replication
   7351..8211    -  CDS            AmpR: β-lactamase; bla; confers resistance to ampicillin, carbenicillin, and related antibiotics
   8212..8316    -  promoter       AmpR promoter: bla
>Addgene plasmid #146425 | pAc5.1B-lambdaN-HA-DmAGO1-PAZ10-siRNAres_G | depositor full sequence | sequence record 288870 | Full Sequence
CTTCAAGGAATTAATTCTATATTCTAAAAACACAAATGATACTTCTAAAAAAAATCATGAATGGCATCAA
CTCTGAATCAAATCTTTGCAGATGCACCTACTTCTCATTTCCACTGTCACATCATTTTTCCAGATCTCGC
TGCCTGTTATGTGGCCCACAAACCAAGACACGTTTTATGGCCATTAAAGCTGGCTGATCGTCGCCAAACA
CCAAATACATATCAATATGTACATTCGAGAAAGAAGCGATCAAAGAAGCGTCTTCGGGCGAGTAGGAGAA
TGCGGAGGAGAAGGAGAACGAGCTGATCTAGTATCTCTCCACAATCCAATGCCAACTGACCAACTGGCCA
TATTCGGAGCAATTTGAAGCCAATTTCCATCGCCTGGCGATCGCTCCATTCTTGGCTATATGTTTTTCAC
CGTTCCCGGGGCCATTTTCAAAGACTCGTCGGTAAGATAAGATTGTGTCACTCGCTGTCTCTCTTCATTT
GTCGAAGAATGCTGAGGAATTTCGCGATGACGTCGGCGAGTATTTTGAAGAATGAGAATAATTTGTATTT
ATACGAAAATCAGTTAGTGGAATTTTCTACAAAAACATGTTATCTATAGATAATTTTGTTGCAAAATATG
TTGACTATGACAAAGATTGTATGTATATACCTTTAATGTATTCTCATTTTCTTATGTATTTATAATGGCA
ATGATGATACTGATGATATTTTAAGATGATGCCAGACCACAGGCTGATTTCTGCGTCTTTTGCCGAACGC
AGTGCATGTGCGGTTGTTGTTTTTTGGAATAGTTTCAATTTTCGGACTGTCCGCTTTGATTTCAGTTTCT
TGGCTTATTCAAAAAGCAAAGTAAAGCCAAAAAAGCGAGATGGCAATACCAAATGCGGCAAAACGGTAGT
GGAAGGAAAGGGGTGCGGGGCAGCGGAAGGAAGGGTGGGGCGGGGCGTGGCGGGGTCTGTGGCTGGGCGC
GACGTCACCGACGTTGGAGCCACTCCTTTGACCATGTGTGCGTGTGTGTATTATTCGTGTCTCGCCACTC
GCCGGTTGTTTTTTTCTTTTTATCTCGCTCTCTCTAGCGCCATCTCGTACGCATGCTCAACGCACCGCAT
GTTGCCGTGTCCTTTATGCGTCATTTTGGCTCGAAATAGGCAATTATTTAAACAAAGATTAGTCAACGAA
AACGCTAAAATAAATAAGTCTACAATATGGTTACTTATTGCCATGTGTGTGCAGCCAACGATAGCAACAA
AAGCAACAACACAGTGGCTTTCCCTCTTTCACTTTTTGTTTGCAAGCGCGTGCGAGCAAGACGGCACGAC
CGGCAAACGCAATTACGCTGACAAAGAGCAGACGAAGTTTTGGCCGAAAAACATCAAGGCGCCTGATACG
AATGCATTTGCAATAACAATTGCGATATTTAATATTGTTTATGAAGCTGTTTGACTTCAAAACACACAAA
AAAAAAAATAAAACAAATTATTTGAAAGAGAATTAGGAATCGGACAGCTTATCGTTACGGGCTAACAGCA
CACCGAGACGAAATAGCTTACCTGACGTCACAGCCTCTGGAAGAACTGCCGCCAAGCAGAGAGAGAGAGA
AAAAGAGGGAGAGCAGCTTAGACCGCATGTGCTTGTGTGTGAGGCGTCTCTCTCTTCGTCTCCTGTTTGC
GCAAACGCATAGACTGCACTGAGAAAATCGATTACCTATTTTTTATGAATGAATATTTGCACTATTACTA
TTCAAAACTATTAAGATAGCAATCACATTCAATAGCCAAATACTATACCACCTGAGCGATGCAACGAAAT
GATCAATTTGAGCAAAAATGCTGCATATTTAGGACGGCATCATTATAGAAATGCTTCTTGCTGTGTACTT
TTCTCTCGTCTGGCAGCTGTTTCGCCGTTATTGTTAAAACCGGCTTAAGTTAGGTGTGTTTTCTACGACT
AGTGATGCCCCTACTAGAAGATGTGTGTTGCACAAATGTCCCTGAATAACCAATTTGAAGTGCAGATAGC
AGTAAACGTAAGCTAATATGAATATTATTTAACTGTAATGTTTTAATATCGCTGGACATTACTAATAAAC
CCACTATAAACACATGTACATATGTATGTTTTGGCATACAATGAGTAGTTGGGGAAAAAATGTGTAAAAG
CACCGTGACCATCACAGCATAAAGATAACCAGCTGAAGTATCGAATATGAGTAACCCCCAAATTGAATCA
CATGCCGCAACTGATAGGACCCATGGAAGTACACTCTTCATGGCGATATACAAGACACACACAAGCACGA
ACACCCAGTTGCGGAGGAAATTCTCCGTAAATGAAAACCCAATCGGCGAACAATTCATACCCATATATGG
TAAAAGTTTTGAACGCGACTTGAGAGCGGAGAGCATTGCGGCTGATAAGGTTTTAGCGCTAAGCGGGCTT
TATAAAACGGGCTGCGGGACCAGTTTTCATATCACTACCGTTTGAGTTCTTGTGCTGTGTGGATACTCCT
CCCGACACAAAGCCGCTCCATCAGCCAGCAGTCGTCTAATCCAGAGACCCCGGATCGGGGTACCCAACAT
GGACGCACAAACACGACGACGTGAGCGTCGCGCTGAGAAACAAGCTCAATGGAAAGCTGCAAACGGTGGA
TCTCCTCCAAGCTTGAATTCTATGTACCCATACGATGTTCCAGATTACGCTATGTCCACGGAGCGTGAGC
TGGCTCCCGGTGGGCCAGCTCAGCTCCATCCGCACACGCTGCCGCTGACTTTTCCGGATCTCCAGATGAC
CTCCACCGTGGGCATCATTGGGAAAGTCTACGAGTCACAGTGGACCCCCTCGCCCACTCGGCCTCAGAGT
CCCTCTCAGGCGCAGACTAGCTTCGACACGCTCACATCACCACCAGCGCCCGGCTCGTCGGTCAATCCCA
CCGCCGTCACCAGCCCAAGTGCCCAGAATGTGGCCGCTGGTGGAGCAACTGTGGCCGGTGCAGCAGCAAC
TGCCGCCCAGGTGGCCTCCGCCTTGGGTGCCACCACCGGCAGCGTGACGCCAGCAATTGCCACCGCAACG
CCAGCCACGCAGCCGGATATGCCCGTCTTTACGTGTCCACGACGCCCGAATCTCGGACGAGAGGGTCGCC
CGATTGTGCTGCGCGCCAATCACTTCCAGGTGACAATGCCGCGTGGCTATGTGCATCACTATGACATCAA
TATACAGCCGGACAAGTGTCCGCGAAAGGTGAACCGTGAGATTATCGAGACTATGGTGCATGCCTATAGC
AAGATCTTCGGAGTGCTCAAGCCGGTGTTCGATGGTCGCAACAATCTGTATACCCGCGATCCCCTGCCCA
TTGGCAACGAGCGTCTAGAGCTGGAGGTTACTCTACCCGGCGAGGGCAAAGATCGAATCTTTCGCGTGAC
GATCAAGTGGCAGGCTCAGGTCTCGCTCTTCAATTTGGAGGAAGCTCTCGAAGGCCGCACGCGGCAGATA
CCCTATGATGCCATTTTGGCGCTCGATGTGGTCATGCGCCATCTGCCCAGCATGACGTACACGCCAGTGG
GACGTAGCTTCTTCAGTTCCCCGGAGGGTTACTACCATCCCCTGGGTGGTGGACGCGAGGTTTGGTTCGG
TTTCCATCAGAGCGCAAGGCCCTCGCAGTGGAAGATGATGCTCAATATCGATGTCTCGGCCACCGCTTTC
TACAAGGCTCAACCAGTCATTGACTTCATGTGCGAGGTGCTGGACATTCGCGACATCAACGAGCAGCGCA
AACCGCTCACCGATTCGCAGCGCGTCAAGTTCACCAAAGAAATCAAGGGTTTGAAGATCGAGATCACCGC
ATGCGGCCAGATGCGTGCCGCGGCTCGTGTGTGCAACGTCACTCGCCGCCCCGCTCAGATGCAATCAGCC
CCATTGCAGCTGGAGAACGGACAGACCGTAGAGTGCACCGTGGCCAAGGCCGGCCTGGACAAGTACCGCA
TGAAATTGCGCTACCCGCACTTGCCCTGCCTGCAGGTTGGCCAAGAGCACAAGCACGCGGCCGCGCCTCT
AGAGGTGTGCAACATTGTGGCCGGACAGCGGTGCATTAAAAAGCTGACCGATATGCAGACGTCGACCATG
ATCAAGGCCACAGCTCGTTCAGCTCCGGATCGTGAGCGTGAGATTAACAACTTGGTAAAGCGCGCCGACT
TCAACAACGATTCGTATGTGCAAGAGTTTGGCCTGACCATCTCCAATTCGATGATGGAGGTACGAGGACG
CGTCTTGCCTCCTCCCAAGCTTCAGTATGGGGGACGTGTGTCTACCGGCCTCACCGGCCAGCAGCTGTTC
CCGCCACAGAACAAGGTGAGCTTGGCCTCGCCCAACCAGGGTGTATGGGATATGCGAGGCAAGCAGTTCT
TCACTGGCGTCGAGATCCGCATCTGGGCCATCGCCTGTTTTGCCCCACAGCGCACGGTGCGCGAGGATGC
GCTGCGTAATTTCACCCAGCAGCTGCAGAAGATCTCAAACGATGCAGGCATGCCGATAATTGGACAGCCG
TGCTTCTGTAAGTACGCCACCGGGCCGGATCAAGTGGAACCCATGTTCCGTTACCTGAAGATCACCTTCC
CCGGCCTGCAACTCGTCGTGGTTGTGCTGCCCGGCAAGACTCCAGTATACGCCGAGGTGAAGCGTGTAGG
TGACACCGTTCTGGGTATGGCCACCCAGTGTGTGCAGGCCAAGAACGTGAACAAGACATCGCCACAGACG
CTCTCTAATCTGTGTCTGAAGATCAACGTCAAGTTGGGCGGCATCAATTCAATTCTGGTCCCCTCCATTC
GGCCAAAGGTCTTCAATGAGCCGGTCATCTTTTTGGGTGCCGATGTGACACACCCACCAGCTGGCGACAA
CAAGAAACCATCGATTGCCGCCGTCGTGGGCTCCATGGATGCCCATCCATCGCGGTATGCCGCCACCGTT
CGCGTACAGCAGCACCGACAGGAGATCATCCAGGAGCTGAGCAGCATGGTGCGCGAGCTGTTGATCATGT
TCTACAAGTCGACGGGCGGCTACAAGCCCCACCGCATCATACTCTATCGTGACGGAGTCTCCGAGGGACA
ATTCCCACATGTCCTGCAACACGAATTGACCGCCATTCGCGAGGCCTGCATTAAGCTAGAGCCAGAGTAT
CGGCCGGGCATCACATTCATTGTGGTGCAGAAGCGCCATCACACTCGACTCTTCTGCGCGGAGAAGAAGG
AGCAGAGCGGCAAATCGGGCAATATTCCCGCAGGCACCACCGTCGATGTGGGCATCACACATCCCACCGA
ATTTGATTTCTATCTATGCAGCCATCAGGGCATCCAGGGCACCAGTCGCCCCTCGCACTACCACGTTCTG
TGGGACGACAATCACTTTGACTCGGACGAGCTGCAGTGCCTCACGTATCAGCTATGCCGTACGTACGTGC
GCTGCACCCGATCCGTCAGTATACCGGCGCCAGCCTACTACGCCCATTTAGTGGCCTTCCGTGCCAGATA
TCATCTGGTGGAGAAGGAGCACGATTCGGGCGAGGGTTCGCACCAGAGCGGCTGCTCAGAGGATCGTACG
CCAGGTGCCATGGCCAGGGCCATCACTGTGCACGCGGATACCAAGAAGGTCATGTACTTTGCCTAACTCG
AGTCTAGAGGGCCCGCGGTTCGAAGGTAAGCCTATCCCTAACCCTCTCCTCGGTCTCGATTCTACGCGTA
CCGGTCATCATCACCATCACCATTGAGTTTAAACCCGCTGATCAGCCTCGACTGTGCCTTCTAAGGCCTG
AGCTCGCTGATCAGCCTCGATCGAGGATCCAGACATGATAAGATACATTGATGAGTTTGGACAAACCACA
ACTAGAATGCAGTGAAAAAAATGCTTTATTTGTGAAATTTGTGATGCTATTGCTTTATTTGTAACCATTA
TAAGCTGCAATAAACAAGTTAACAACAACAATTGCATTCATTTTATGTTTCAGGTTCAGGGGGAGGTGTG
GGAGGTTTTTTAAAGCAAGTAAAACCTCTACAAATGTGGTATGGCTGATTATGATCAGTCGACCGATGCC
CTTGAGAGCCTTCAACCCAGTCAGCTCCTTCCGGTGGGCGCGGGGCATGACTATCGTCGCCGCACTTATG
ACTGTCTTCTTTATCATGCAACTCGTAGGACAGGTGCCGGCAGCGCTCTGGGTCATTTTCGGCGAGGACC
GCTTTCGCTGGAGCGCGACGATGATCGGCCTGTCGCTTGCGGTATTCGGAATCTTGCACGCCCTCGCTCA
AGCCTTCGTCACTGGTCCCGCCACCAAACGTTTCGGCGAGAAGCAGGCCATTATCGCCGGCATGGCGGCC
GACGCGCTGGGCTACGTCTTGCTGGCGTTCGCGACGCGAGGCTGGATGGCCTTCCCCATTATGATTCTTC
TCGCTTCCGGCGGCATCGGGATGCCCGCGTTGCAGGCCATGCTGTCCAGGCAGGTAGATGACGACCATCA
GGGACAGCTTCAAGGATCGCTCGCGGCTCTTACCAGCCAGCAAAAGGCCAGGAACCGTAAAAAGGCCGCG
TTGCTGGCGTTTTTCCATAGGCTCCGCCCCCCTGACGAGCATCACAAAAATCGACGCTCAAGTCAGAGGT
GGCGAAACCCGACAGGACTATAAAGATACCAGGCGTTTCCCCCTGGAAGCTCCCTCGTGCGCTCTCCTGT
TCCGACCCTGCCGCTTACCGGATACCTGTCCGCCTTTCTCCCTTCGGGAAGCGTGGCGCTTTCTCAATGC
TCACGCTGTAGGTATCTCAGTTCGGTGTAGGTCGTTCGCTCCAAGCTGGGCTGTGTGCACGAACCCCCCG
TTCAGCCCGACCGCTGCGCCTTATCCGGTAACTATCGTCTTGAGTCCAACCCGGTAAGACACGACTTATC
GCCACTGGCAGCAGCCACTGGTAACAGGATTAGCAGAGCGAGGTATGTAGGCGGTGCTACAGAGTTCTTG
AAGTGGTGGCCTAACTACGGCTACACTAGAAGGACAGTATTTGGTATCTGCGCTCTGCTGAAGCCAGTTA
CCTTCGGAAAAAGAGTTGGTAGCTCTTGATCCGGCAAACAAACCACCGCTGGTAGCGGTGGTTTTTTTGT
TTGCAAGCAGCAGATTACGCGCAGAAAAAAAGGATCTCAAGAAGATCCTTTGATCTTTTCTACGGGGTCT
GACGCTCAGTGGAACGAAAACTCACGTTAAGGGATTTTGGTCATGAGATTATCAAAAAGGATCTTCACCT
AGATCCTTTTAAATTAAAAATGAAGTTTTAAATCAATCTAAAGTATATATGAGTAAACTTGGTCTGACAG
TTACCAATGCTTAATCAGTGAGGCACCTATCTCAGCGATCTGTCTATTTCGTTCATCCATAGTTGCCTGA
CTCCCCGTCGTGTAGATAACTACGATACGGGAGGGCTTACCATCTGGCCCCAGTGCTGCAATGATACCGC
GAGACCCACGCTCACCGGCTCCAGATTTATCAGCAATAAACCAGCCAGCCGGAAGGGCCGAGCGCAGAAG
TGGTCCTGCAACTTTATCCGCCTCCATCCAGTCTATTAATTGTTGCCGGGAAGCTAGAGTAAGTAGTTCG
CCAGTTAATAGTTTGCGCAACGTTGTTGCCATTGCTGCAGGCATCGTGGTGTCACGCTCGTCGTTTGGTA
TGGCTTCATTCAGCTCCGGTTCCCAACGATCAAGGCGAGTTACATGATCCCCCATGTTGTGCAAAAAAGC
GGTTAGCTCCTTCGGTCCTCCGATCGTTGTCAGAAGTAAGTTGGCCGCAGTGTTATCACTCATGGTTATG
GCAGCACTGCATAATTCTCTTACTGTCATGCCATCCGTAAGATGCTTTTCTGTGACTGGTGAGTACTCAA
CCAAGTCATTCTGAGAATAGTGTATGCGGCGACCGAGTTGCTCTTGCCCGGCGTCAACACGGGATAATAC
CGCGCCACATAGCAGAACTTTAAAAGTGCTCATCATTGGAAAACGTTCTTCGGGGCGAAAACTCTCAAGG
ATCTTACCGCTGTTGAGATCCAGTTCGATGTAACCCACTCGTGCACCCAACTGATCTTCAGCATCTTTTA
CTTTCACCAGCGTTTCTGGGTGAGCAAAAACAGGAAGGCAAAATGCCGCAAAAAAGGGAATAAGGGCGAC
ACGGAAATGTTGAATACTCATACTCTTCCTTTTTCAATATTATTGAAGCATTTATCAGGGTTATTGTCTC
ATGAGCGGATACATATTTGAATGTATTTAGAAAAATAAACAAATAGGGGTTCCGCGCACATTTCCCCGAA
AAGTGCCACCTGACGTCTAAGAAACCATTATTATCATGACATTAACCTATAAAAATAGGCGTATCACGAG
GCCCTTTCGT
